>Addgene plasmid | pGH224_sgRNA_2xMS2_Puro | analyzer sequence | sequence record 168860
GTCGACGGATCGGGAGATCTCCCGATCCCCTATGGTGCACTCTCAGTACAATCTGCTCTGATGCCGCATA
GTTAAGCCAGTATCTGCTCCCTGCTTGTGTGTTGGAGGTCGCTGAGTAGTGCGCGAGCAAAATTTAAGCT
ACAACAAGGCAAGGCTTGACCGACAATTGCATGAAGAATCTGCTTAGGGTTAGGCGTTTTGCGCTGCTTC
GCGATGTACGGGCCAGATATACGCGTTGACATTGATTATTGACTAGTTATTAATAGTAATCAATTACGGG
GTCATTAGTTCATAGCCCATATATGGAGTTCCGCGTTACATAACTTACGGTAAATGGCCCGCCTGGCTGA
CCGCCCAACGACCCCCGCCCATTGACGTCAATAATGACGTATGTTCCCATAGTAACGCCAATAGGGACTT
TCCATTGACGTCAATGGGTGGAGTATTTACGGTAAACTGCCCACTTGGCAGTACATCAAGTGTATCATAT
GCCAAGTACGCCCCCTATTGACGTCAATGACGGTAAATGGCCCGCCTGGCATTATGCCCAGTACATGACC
TTATGGGACTTTCCTACTTGGCAGTACATCTACGTATTAGTCATCGCTATTACCATGGTGATGCGGTTTT
GGCAGTACATCAATGGGCGTGGATAGCGGTTTGACTCACGGGGATTTCCAAGTCTCCACCCCATTGACGT
CAATGGGAGTTTGTTTTGGCACCAAAATCAACGGGACTTTCCAAAATGTCGTAACAACTCCGCCCCATTG
ACGCAAATGGGCGGTAGGCGTGTACGGTGGGAGGTCTATATAAGCAGCGCGTTTTGCCTGTACTGGGTCT
CTCTGGTTAGACCAGATCTGAGCCTGGGAGCTCTCTGGCTAACTAGGGAACCCACTGCTTAAGCCTCAAT
AAAGCTTGCCTTGAGTGCTTCAAGTAGTGTGTGCCCGTCTGTTGTGTGACTCTGGTAACTAGAGATCCCT
CAGACCCTTTTAGTCAGTGTGGAAAATCTCTAGCAGTGGCGCCCGAACAGGGACTTGAAAGCGAAAGGGA
AACCAGAGGAGCTCTCTCGACGCAGGACTCGGCTTGCTGAAGCGCGCACGGCAAGAGGCGAGGGGCGGCG
ACTGGTGAGTACGCCAAAAATTTTGACTAGCGGAGGCTAGAAGGAGAGAGATGGGTGCGAGAGCGTCAGT
ATTAAGCGGGGGAGAATTAGATCGCGATGGGAAAAAATTCGGTTAAGGCCAGGGGGAAAGAAAAAATATA
AATTAAAACATATAGTATGGGCAAGCAGGGAGCTAGAACGATTCGCAGTTAATCCTGGCCTGTTAGAAAC
ATCAGAAGGCTGTAGACAAATACTGGGACAGCTACAACCATCCCTTCAGACAGGATCAGAAGAACTTAGA
TCATTATATAATACAGTAGCAACCCTCTATTGTGTGCATCAAAGGATAGAGATAAAAGACACCAAGGAAG
CTTTAGACAAGATAGAGGAAGAGCAAAACAAAAGTAAGACCACCGCACAGCAAGCGGCCGCTGATCTTCA
GACCTGGAGGAGGAGATATGAGGGACAATTGGAGAAGTGAATTATATAAATATAAAGTAGTAAAAATTGA
ACCATTAGGAGTAGCACCCACCAAGGCAAAGAGAAGAGTGGTGCAGAGAGAAAAAAGAGCAGTGGGAATA
GGAGCTTTGTTCCTTGGGTTCTTGGGAGCAGCAGGAAGCACTATGGGCGCAGCGTCAATGACGCTGACGG
TACAGGCCAGACAATTATTGTCTGGTATAGTGCAGCAGCAGAACAATTTGCTGAGGGCTATTGAGGCGCA
ACAGCATCTGTTGCAACTCACAGTCTGGGGCATCAAGCAGCTCCAGGCAAGAATCCTGGCTGTGGAAAGA
TACCTAAAGGATCAACAGCTCCTGGGGATTTGGGGTTGCTCTGGAAAACTCATTTGCACCACTGCTGTGC
CTTGGAATGCTAGTTGGAGTAATAAATCTCTGGAACAGATTTGGAATCACACGACCTGGATGGAGTGGGA
CAGAGAAATTAACAATTACACAAGCTTAATACACTCCTTAATTGAAGAATCGCAAAACCAGCAAGAAAAG
AATGAACAAGAATTATTGGAATTAGATAAATGGGCAAGTTTGTGGAATTGGTTTAACATAACAAATTGGC
TGTGGTATATAAAATTATTCATAATGATAGTAGGAGGCTTGGTAGGTTTAAGAATAGTTTTTGCTGTACT
TTCTATAGTGAATAGAGTTAGGCAGGGATATTCACCATTATCGTTTCAGACCCACCTCCCAACCCCGAGG
GGACCCGACAGGCCCGAAGGAATAGAAGAAGAAGGTGGAGAGAGAGACAGAGACAGATCCATTCGATTAG
TGAACGGATCGGCACTGCGTGCGCCAATTCTGCAGACAAATGGCAGTATTCATCCACAATTTTAAAAGAA
AAGGGGGGATTGGGGGGTACAGTGCAGGGGAAAGAATAGTAGACATAATAGCAACAGACATACAAACTAA
AGAATTACAAAAACAAATTACAAAAATTCAAAATTTTCGGGTTTATTACAGGGACAGCAGAGATCCAGTT
TGGTTAATTAGCTAGCGAGGGCCTATTTCCCATGATTCCTTCATATTTGCATATACGATACAAGGCTGTT
AGAGAGATAATTGGAATTAATTTGACTGTAAACACAAAGATATTAGTACAAAATACGTGACGTAGAAAGT
AATAATTTCTTGGGTAGTTTGCAGTTTTAAAATTATGTTTTAAAATGGACTATCATATGCTTACCGTAAC
TTGAAAGTATTTCGATTTCTTGGCTTTATATATCTTGTGGAAAGGACGAAACACCGGAGACGGGATACCG
TCTCTGTTTTAGAGCTAGGCCAACATGAGGATCACCCATGTCTGCAGGGCCTAGCAAGTTAAAATAAGGC
TAGTCCGTTATCAACTTGGCCAACATGAGGATCACCCATGTCTGCAGGGCCAAGTGGCACCGAGTCGGTG
CTTTTTTTGGATCCTGCAAAGATGGATAAAGTTTTAAACAGAGAGGAATCTTTGCAGCTAATGGACCTTC
TAGGTCTTGAAAGGAGTGGGAATTGGCTCCGGTGCCCGTCAGTGGGCAGAGCGCACATCGCCCACAGTCC
CCGAGAAGTTGGGGGGAGGGGTCGGCAATTGAACCGGTGCCTAGAGAAGGTGGCGCGGGGTAAACTGGGA
AAGTGATGTCGTGTACTGGCTCCGCCTTTTTCCCGAGGGTGGGGGAGAACCGTATATAAGTGCAGTAGTC
GCCGTGAACGTTCTTTTTCGCAACGGGTTTGCCGCCAGAACACAGGTAAGTGCCGTGTGTGGTTCCCGCG
GGCCTGGCCTCTTTACGGGTTATGGCCCTTGCGTGCCTTGAATTACTTCCACCTGGCTGCAGTACGTGAT
TCTTGATCCCGAGCTTCGGGTTGGAAGTGGGTGGGAGAGTTCGAGGCCTTGCGCTTAAGGAGCCCCTTCG
CCTCGTGCTTGAGTTGAGGCCTGGCCTGGGCGCTGGGGCCGCCGCGTGCGAATCTGGTGGCACCTTCGCG
CCTGTCTCGCTGCTTTCGATAAGTCTCTAGCCATTTAAAATTTTTGATGACCTGCTGCGACGCTTTTTTT
CTGGCAAGATAGTCTTGTAAATGCGGGCCAAGATCTGCACACTGGTATTTCGGTTTTTGGGGCCGCGGGC
GGCGACGGGGCCCGTGCGTCCCAGCGCACATGTTCGGCGAGGCGGGGCCTGCGAGCGCGGCCACCGAGAA
TCGGACGGGGGTAGTCTCAAGCTGGCCGGCCTGCTCTGGTGCCTGGCCTCGCGCCGCCGTGTATCGCCCC
GCCCTGGGCGGCAAGGCTGGCCCGGTCGGCACCAGTTGCGTGAGCGGAAAGATGGCCGCTTCCCGGCCCT
GCTGCAGGGAGCTCAAAATGGAGGACGCGGCGCTCGGGAGAGCGGGCGGGTGAGTCACCCACACAAAGGA
AAAGGGCCTTTCCGTCCTCAGCCGTCGCTTCATGTGACTCCACGGAGTACCGGGCGCCGTCCAGGCACCT
CGATTAGTTCTCGAGCTTTTGGAGTACGTCGTCTTTAGGTTGGGGGGAGGGGTTTTATGCGATGGAGTTT
CCCCACACTGAGTGGGTGGAGACTGAAGTTAGGCCAGCTTGGCACTTGATGTAATTCTCCTTGGAATTTG
CCCTTTTTGAGTTTGGATCTTGGTTCATTCTCAAGCCTCAGACAGTGGTTCAAAGTTTTTTTCTTCCATT
TCAGGTGTCGTGATGTACAATGACCGAGTACAAGCCCACGGTGCGCCTCGCCACCCGCGACGACGTCCCC
CGGGCCGTACGCACCCTCGCCGCCGCGTTCGCCGACTACCCCGCCACGCGCCACACCGTCGACCCGGACC
GCCACATCGAGCGGGTCACCGAGCTGCAAGAACTCTTCCTCACGCGCGTCGGGCTCGACATCGGCAAGGT
GTGGGTCGCGGACGACGGCGCCGCGGTGGCGGTCTGGACCACGCCGGAGAGCGTCGAAGCGGGGGCGGTG
TTCGCCGAGATCGGCCCGCGCATGGCCGAGTTGAGCGGTTCCCGGCTGGCCGCGCAGCAACAGATGGAAG
GCCTCCTGGCGCCGCACCGGCCCAAGGAGCCCGCGTGGTTCCTGGCCACCGTCGGCGTATCGCCCGACCA
CCAGGGCAAGGGTCTGGGCAGCGCCGTCGTGCTCCCCGGAGTGGAGGCGGCCGAGCGCGCCGGGGTGCCC
GCCTTCCTGGAGACCTCCGCGCCCCGCAACCTCCCCTTCTACGAGCGGCTCGGCTTCACCGTCACCGCCG
ACGTCGAGGTGCCCGAAGGACCGCGCACCTGGTGCATGACCCGCAAGCCCGGTGCCTGAGAATTCGATAT
CAAGCTTATCGGTAATCAACCTCTGGATTACAAAATTTGTGAAAGATTGACTGGTATTCTTAACTATGTT
GCTCCTTTTACGCTATGTGGATACGCTGCTTTAATGCCTTTGTATCATGCTATTGCTTCCCGTATGGCTT
TCATTTTCTCCTCCTTGTATAAATCCTGGTTGCTGTCTCTTTATGAGGAGTTGTGGCCCGTTGTCAGGCA
ACGTGGCGTGGTGTGCACTGTGTTTGCTGACGCAACCCCCACTGGTTGGGGCATTGCCACCACCTGTCAG
CTCCTTTCCGGGACTTTCGCTTTCCCCCTCCCTATTGCCACGGCGGAACTCATCGCCGCCTGCCTTGCCC
GCTGCTGGACAGGGGCTCGGCTGTTGGGCACTGACAATTCCGTGGTGTTGTCGGGGAAATCATCGTCCTT
TCCTTGGCTGCTCGCCTGTGTTGCCACCTGGATTCTGCGCGGGACGTCCTTCTGCTACGTCCCTTCGGCC
CTCAATCCAGCGGACCTTCCTTCCCGCGGCCTGCTGCCGGCTCTGCGGCCTCTTCCGCGTCTTCGCCTTC
GCCCTCAGACGAGTCGGATCTCCCTTTGGGCCGCCTCCCCGCATCGATACCGTCGACCTCGAGACCTAGA
AAAACATGGAGCAATCACAAGTAGCAATACAGCAGCTACCAATGCTGATTGTGCCTGGCTAGAAGCACAA
GAGGAGGAGGAGGTGGGTTTTCCAGTCACACCTCAGGTACCTTTAAGACCAATGACTTACAAGGCAGCTG
TAGATCTTAGCCACTTTTTAAAAGAAAAGGGGGGACTGGAAGGGCTAATTCACTCCCAACGAAGACAAGA
TATCCTTGATCTGTGGATCTACCACACACAAGGCTACTTCCCTGATTGGCAGAACTACACACCAGGGCCA
GGGATCAGATATCCACTGACCTTTGGATGGTGCTACAAGCTAGTACCAGTTGAGCAAGAGAAGGTAGAAG
AAGCCAATGAAGGAGAGAACACCCGCTTGTTACACCCTGTGAGCCTGCATGGGATGGATGACCCGGAGAG
AGAAGTATTAGAGTGGAGGTTTGACAGCCGCCTAGCATTTCATCACATGGCCCGAGAGCTGCATCCGGAC
TGTACTGGGTCTCTCTGGTTAGACCAGATCTGAGCCTGGGAGCTCTCTGGCTAACTAGGGAACCCACTGC
TTAAGCCTCAATAAAGCTTGCCTTGAGTGCTTCAAGTAGTGTGTGCCCGTCTGTTGTGTGACTCTGGTAA
CTAGAGATCCCTCAGACCCTTTTAGTCAGTGTGGAAAATCTCTAGCAGGGCCCGTTTAAACCCGCTGATC
AGCCTCGACTGTGCCTTCTAGTTGCCAGCCATCTGTTGTTTGCCCCTCCCCCGTGCCTTCCTTGACCCTG
GAAGGTGCCACTCCCACTGTCCTTTCCTAATAAAATGAGGAAATTGCATCGCATTGTCTGAGTAGGTGTC
ATTCTATTCTGGGGGGTGGGGTGGGGCAGGACAGCAAGGGGGAGGATTGGGAAGACAATAGCAGGCATGC
TGGGGATGCGGTGGGCTCTATGGCTTCTGAGGCGGAAAGAACCAGCTGGGGCTCTAGGGGGTATCCCC
[124 nt withheld, positions 6509-6632]
C
[91 nt withheld, positions 6634-6724]
A
[49 nt withheld, positions 6726-6774]
CCTTTGACGTTGGAGTCCACGTTCTTT
[37 nt withheld, positions 6802-6838]
ACCCTATCTCGGTCTATTCTTTTGATTTATAAGGGATTTTGCCGATTTCGGCCTATTGGTTAAAAAATGA
GCTGATTTAACAAAAATTTAACGCGAATTAATTCTGTGGAATGTGTGTCAGTTAGGGTGTGGAAAGTCCC
CAGGCTCCCCAGCAGGCAGAAGTATGCAAAGCATGCATCTCAATTAGTCAGCAACCAGGTGTGGAAAGTC
CCCAGGCTCCCCAGCAGGCAGAAGTATGCAAAGCATGCATCTCAATTAGTCAGCAACCATAGTCCCGCCC
CTAACTCCGCCCATCCCGCCCCTAACTCCGCCCAGTTCCGCCCATTCTCCGCCCCATGGCTGACTAATTT
TTTTTATTTATGCAGAGGCCGAGGCCGCCTCTGCCTCTGAGCTATTCCAGAAGTAGTGAGGAGGCTTTTT
TGGAGGCCTAGGCTTTTGCAAAAAGCTCCCGGGAGCTTGTATATCCATTTTCGGATCTGATCAGCACGTG
TTGACAATTAATCATCGGCATAGTATATCGGCATAGTATAATACGACAAGGTGAGGAACTAAACCATGGC
CAAGTTGACCAGTGCCGTTCCGGTGCTCACCGCGCGCGACGTCGCCGGAGCGGTCGAGTTCTGGACCGAC
CGGCTCGGGTTCTCCCGGGACTTCGTGGAGGACGACTTCGCCGGTGTGGTCCGGGACGACGTGACCCTGT
TCATCAGCGCGGTCCAGGACCAGGTGGTGCCGGACAACACCCTGGCCTGGGTGTGGGTGCGCGGCCTGGA
CGAGCTGTACGCCGAGTGGTCGGAGGTCGTGTCCACGAACTTCCGGGACGCCTCCGGGCCGGCCATGACC
GAGATCGGCGAGCAGCCGTGGGGGCGGGAGTTCGCCCTGCGCGACCCGGCCGGCAACTGCGTGCACTTCG
TGGCCGAGGAGCAGGACTGACACGTGCTACGAGATTTCGATTCCACCGCCGCCTTCTATGAAAGGTTGGG
CTTCGGAATCGTTTTCCGGGACGCCGGCTGGATGATCCTCCAGCGCGGGGATCTCATGCTGGAGTTCTTC
GCCCACCCCAACTTGTTTATTGCAGCTTATAATGGTTACAAATAAAGCAATAGCATCACAAATTTCACAA
ATAAAGCATTTTTTTCACTGCATTCTAGTTGTGGTTTGTCCAAACTCATCAATGTATCTTATCATGTCTG
TATACCGTCGACCTCTAGCTAGAGCTTGGCGTAATCATGGTCATAGCTGTTTCCTGTGTGAAATTGTTAT
CCGCTCACAATTCCACACAACATACGAGCCGGAAGCATAAAGTGTAAAGCCTGGGGTGCCTAATGAGTGA
GCTAACTCACATTAATTGCGTTGCGCTCACTGCCCGCTTTCCAGTCGGGAAACCTGTCGTGCCAGCTGCA
TTAATGAATCGGCCAACGCGCGGGGAGAGGCGGTTTGCGTATTGGGCGCTCTTCCGCTTCCTCGCTCACT
GACTCGCTGCGCTCGGTCGTTCGGCTGCGGCGAGCGGTATCAGCTCACTCAAAGGCGGTAATACGGTTAT
CCACAGAATCAGGGGATAACGCAGGAAAGAACATGTGAGCAAAAGGCCAGCAAAAGGCCAGGAACCGTAA
AAAGGCCGCGTTGCTGGCGTTTTTCCATAGGCTCCGCCCCCCTGACGAGCATCACAAAAATCGACGCTCA
AGTCAGAGGTGGCGAAACCCGACAGGACTATAAAGATACCAGGCGTTTCCCCCTGGAAGCTCCCTCGTGC
GCTCTCCTGTTCCGACCCTGCCGCTTACCGGATACCTGTCCGCCTTTCTCCCTTCGGGAAGCGTGGCGCT
TTCTCATAGCTCACGCTGTAGGTATCTCAGTTCGGTGTAGGTCGTTCGCTCCAAGCTGGGCTGTGTGCAC
GAACCCCCCGTTCAGCCCGACCGCTGCGCCTTATCCGGTAACTATCGTCTTGAGTCCAACCCGGTAAGAC
ACGACTTATCGCCACTGGCAGCAGCCACTGGTAACAGGATTAGCAGAGCGAGGTATGTAGGCGGTGCTAC
AGAGTTCTTGAAGTGGTGGCCTAACTACGGCTACACTAGAAGAACAGTATTTGGTATCTGCGCTCTGCTG
AAGCCAGTTACCTTCGGAAAAAGAGTTGGTAGCTCTTGATCCGGCAAACAAACCACCGCTGGTAGCGGTG
GTTTTTTTGTTTGCAAGCAGCAGATTACGCGCAGAAAAAAAGGATCTCAAGAAGATCCTTTGATCTTTTC
TACGGGGTCTGACGCTCAGTGGAACGAAAACTCACGTTAAGGGATTTTGGTCATGAGATTATCAAAAAGG
ATCTTCACCTAGATCCTTTTAAATTAAAAATGAAGTTTTAAATCAATCTAAAGTATATATGAGTAAACTT
GGTCTGACAGTTACCAATGCTTAATCAGTGAGGCACCTATCTCAGCGATCTGTCTATTTCGTTCATCCAT
AGTTGCCTGACTCCCCGTCGTGTAGATAACTACGATACGGGAGGGCTTACCATCTGGCCCCAGTGCTGCA
ATGATACCGCGAGACCCACGCTCACCGGCTCCAGATTTATCAGCAATAAACCAGCCAGCCGGAAGGGCCG
AGCGCAGAAGTGGTCCTGCAACTTTATCCGCCTCCATCCAGTCTATTAATTGTTGCCGGGAAGCTAGAGT
AAGTAGTTCGCCAGTTAATAGTTTGCGCAACGTTGTTGCCATTGCTACAGGCATCGTGGTGTCACGCTCG
TCGTTTGGTATGGCTTCATTCAGCTCCGGTTCCCAACGATCAAGGCGAGTTACATGATCCCCCATGTTGT
GCAAAAAAGCGGTTAGCTCCTTCGGTCCTCCGATCGTTGTCAGAAGTAAGTTGGCCGCAGTGTTATCACT
CATGGTTATGGCAGCACTGCATAATTCTCTTACTGTCATGCCATCCGTAAGATGCTTTTCTGTGACTGGT
GAGTACTCAACCAAGTCATTCTGAGAATAGTGTATGCGGCGACCGAGTTGCTCTTGCCCGGCGTCAATAC
GGGATAATACCGCGCCACATAGCAGAACTTTAAAAGTGCTCATCATTGGAAAACGTTCTTCGGGGCGAAA
ACTCTCAAGGATCTTACCGCTGTTGAGATCCAGTTCGATGTAACCCACTCGTGCACCCAACTGATCTTCA
GCATCTTTTACTTTCACCAGCGTTTCTGGGTGAGCAAAAACAGGAAGGCAAAATGCCGCAAAAAAGGGAA
TAAGGGCGACACGGAAATGTTGAATACTCATACTCTTCCTTTTTCAATATTATTGAAGCATTTATCAGGG
TTATTGTCTCATGAGCGGATACATATTTGAATGTATTTAGAAAAATAAACAAATAGGGGTTCCGCGCACA
TTTCCCCGAAAAGTGCCACCTGAC
Features (pLannotate 1.2.2; 36 found; start..end, strand, type, name):
     31..83      -  misc_feature   bom (fragment): basis of mobility region from pBR322
    238..617     +  enhancer       CMV enhancer: human cytomegalovirus immediate early enhancer
    618..817     +  promoter       CMV promoter: human cytomegalovirus (CMV) immediate early promoter
    835..1015    +  LTR            5' LTR (truncated): truncated 5' long terminal repeat (LTR) from HIV-1
   1062..1187    +  misc_feature   HIV-1 Ψ: packaging signal of human immunodeficiency virus type 1
   1171..1534    +  CDS            HIV-1 gag (fragment): gag protein from human immunodeficiency virus 1; gag
   1680..1913    +  misc_feature   RRE: The Rev response element (RRE) of HIV-1 allows for Rev-dependent mRNA export from the nucleus to the cytoplasm.
   2290..2390    +  CDS            Rev (fragment): human immunodeficiency virus 1 (HIV-1) Rev protein; rev; enhances nuclear export of unspliced and incompletely spliced viral mRNAs
   2440..2557    +  misc_feature   cPPT/CTS: central polypurine tract and central termination sequence of HIV-1
   2607..2847    +  promoter       U6 promoter: RNA polymerase III promoter for human U6 snRNA
   2893..2911    +  misc_RNA       MS2 stem loop: stem loop that binds the bacteriophage MS2 coat protein
   2922..2958    +  misc_RNA       gRNA scaffold (fragment): guide RNA scaffold for the Streptococcus pyogenes CRISPR/Cas9 system
   2963..2981    +  misc_RNA       MS2 stem loop: stem loop that binds the bacteriophage MS2 coat protein
   2992..3011    +  misc_RNA       gRNA scaffold (fragment): guide RNA scaffold for the Streptococcus pyogenes CRISPR/Cas9 system
   3032..3098    +  CDS            small t antigen (fragment): SV40 (simian virus 40) small t antigen
   3105..4283    +  promoter       EF-1α promoter: strong constitutive promoter for human elongation factor EF-1α
   4290..4889    +  CDS            PuroR: puromycin N-acetyltransferase; pac from Streptomyces alboniger; confers resistance to puromycin
   4890..4911    +  misc_feature   MCS (fragment): pBluescript multiple cloning site
   4914..5502    +  misc_feature   WPRE: woodchuck hepatitis virus posttranscriptional regulatory element
   5439..6020    +  CDS            nef (fragment): NEF_HV1H2 - Experimental evidence at protein level: Swiss-Prot protein existence level 1. Extracellular Nef protein targets CD4(+) T-lymphocytes for apoptosis by interacting with CXCR4 surface receptors. From Human immunodeficiency virus type 1 group M subtype B (isolate HXB2) (HIV-1).
   6027..6207    +  LTR            5' LTR (truncated): truncated 5' long terminal repeat (LTR) from HIV-1
   6239..6463    +  polyA_signal   bGH poly(A) signal: bovine growth hormone polyadenylation signal
   6467..6488    +  promoter       SV40 promoter (fragment): SV40 enhancer and early promoter
   6509..6937    +  rep_origin     f1 ori (sequence partly withheld): f1 bacteriophage origin of replication; arrow indicates direction of (+) strand synthesis
   6951..7280    +  promoter       SV40 promoter: SV40 enhancer and early promoter
   7328..7375    +  promoter       EM7 promoter: synthetic bacterial promoter&nbsp
   7394..7768    +  CDS            BleoR: antibiotic-binding protein; Sh ble from Streptoalloteichus hindustanus; confers resistance to bleomycin, phleomycin, and Zeocin™
   7778..7903    +  CDS            ble (fragment): BLE_KLEPN - Experimental evidence at protein level: Swiss-Prot protein existence level 1. Binding protein with a strong affinity to the bleomycin family of antibiotics. Binds to CL990; an antimitotic-antibiotic compound. From Klebsiella pneumoniae.
   7898..8019    +  polyA_signal   SV40 poly(A) signal: SV40 polyadenylation signal
   8092..8108    -  protein_bind   lac operator: The lac repressor binds to the lac operator to inhibit transcription in E. coli. This inhibition can be relieved by adding lactose or isopropyl-β-D-thiogalactopyranoside (IPTG). lac repressor encoded by lacI
   8116..8146    -  promoter       lac promoter: promoter for the E. coli lac operon
   8161..8182    -  protein_bind   CAP binding site: CAP binding activates transcription in the presence of cAMP. E. coli catabolite activator protein
   8195..8287    -  CDS            lacI (fragment): lac repressor; lacI; The lac repressor binds to the lac operator to inhibit transcription in E. coli. This inhibition can be relieved by adding lactose or isopropyl-β-D-thiogalactopyranoside (IPTG).
   8470..9058    -  rep_origin     ori: high-copy-number ColE1/pMB1/pBR322/pUC origin of replication
   9229..10089   -  CDS            AmpR: β-lactamase; bla; confers resistance to ampicillin, carbenicillin, and related antibiotics
  10090..10194   -  promoter       AmpR promoter: bla
